Addgene plasmid #141958: TFORF2183
Purpose: Lentiviral vector for overexpressing transcription factor ORFs with unique 24-bp barcodes. Barcodes facilitate identification of transcription factors in pooled screens.
Depositing lab: Feng Zhang. Depositing organization: Broad Institute. Publication: A transcription factor atlas of directed differentiation. Joung J, Ma S, Tay T, Geiger-Schuller KR, Kirchgatterer PC, Verdine VK, Guo B, Arias-Garcia MA, Allen WE, Singh A, Kuksenko O, Abudayyeh OO, Gootenberg JS, Fu Z, Macrae RK, Buenrostro JD, Regev A, Zhang F. Cell. 2023 Jan 5;186(1):209-229.e26. doi: 10.1016/j.cell.2022.11.026. PubMed 36608654.
Backbone
  Vector backbone: pLX_TRC317
  Backbone manufacturer: Broad Institute Genetic Perturbation Platform
  Backbone size w/o insert (bp): 8264
  Vector type: Mammalian Expression, Lentiviral
  Selectable markers: Puromycin
Growth in bacteria
  Bacterial resistance: Ampicillin, 100 μg/mL
  Growth temperature: 37°C
  Growth strain: NEB Stable
  Copy number: High Copy
Gene/Insert
  Gene/Insert name: ZNF415
  Species: H. sapiens (human)
  Insert size (bp): 1769
  Entrez Gene: ZNF415 (a.k.a. Pact, ZfLp)
  Promoter: EF1a
  Cloning method: Unknown
  Sequencing primers: 5′ GGGTGGAGACTGAAGTTAGGCCAG; 3′ CACATAGCGTAAAAGGAGCAACATAG
Terms and licenses: Academic/Nonprofit Terms; Industry Terms: Not Available to Industry
Depositor comments: NM_001164309,NM_018355,XM_017026964,XM_011527103,ENST00000243643,ENST00000421033 . The transcription factor ORF portion of this plasmid was synthesized by Genewiz. Please test multiple small colonies in case of plasmid recombination. To make this collection available in a timely manner, a portion of this collection was not fully sequenced by Addgene. If an Addgene verified full plasmid sequence is not available, please contact us prior to placing an order to request the full sequence.
How to cite: TFORF2183 was a gift from Feng Zhang (Addgene plasmid # 141958 ; http://n2t.net/addgene:141958 ; RRID:Addgene_141958)
