[The description below was written by a language model from this plasmid's Addgene catalogue record and pLannotate feature annotations shown in this document.]
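Description:
TFORF2183 is a third-generation-style, self-inactivating lentiviral expression plasmid built on the pLX_TRC317 backbone and carrying the human zinc-finger transcription factor ZNF415 as its insert. It belongs to a barcoded transcription factor ORF collection in which each ORF is paired with a unique 24-bp barcode, so that the factor delivered to a given cell can be identified by sequencing in pooled overexpression screens. In bacteria the plasmid is maintained by a high-copy ColE1/pUC-type origin and selected with ampicillin through the β-lactamase gene. An f1 origin and remnants of a lac/T7/T3 cloning region are also present in the backbone. The depositor notes that the plasmid can recombine during propagation, a common issue with LTR-containing vectors.

The viral genome is transcribed from an RSV promoter fused to a truncated HIV-1 5' LTR, followed by the Ψ packaging signal, a gag fragment, and the RRE for Rev-dependent nuclear export. It ends in a ΔU3 3' LTR that inactivates LTR promoter activity after integration. Within this unit, an SV40 early promoter drives puromycin N-acetyltransferase for selection of transduced mammalian cells. A cPPT/CTS element precedes the EF-1α promoter, which constitutively expresses the ZNF415 ORF, and a downstream WPRE enhances transcript expression. The automated annotation labels only part of the ORF as ZNF415 and assigns a short upstream stretch to ZNF720, which probably reflects homology between conserved zinc-finger family domains rather than a second insert. The barcode itself is not annotated in the feature table, so its position is not stated.
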