Features (pLannotate 1.2.2; 32 found; start..end, strand, type, name):
      5..231     +  promoter       RSV promoter: Rous sarcoma virus enhancer/promoter
    232..412     +  LTR            5' LTR (truncated): truncated 5' long terminal repeat (LTR) from HIV-1
    459..584     +  misc_feature   HIV-1 Ψ: packaging signal of human immunodeficiency virus type 1
    568..931     +  CDS            HIV-1 gag (fragment): gag protein from human immunodeficiency virus 1; gag
   1077..1310    +  misc_feature   RRE: The Rev response element (RRE) of HIV-1 allows for Rev-dependent mRNA export from the nucleus to the cytoplasm.
   1687..1713    +  CDS            Rev (fragment): human immunodeficiency virus 1 (HIV-1) Rev protein; rev; enhances nuclear export of unspliced and incompletely spliced viral mRNAs
   1720..1743    +  promoter       SV40 promoter (fragment): SV40 early promoter
   1744..1815    +  promoter       SV40 promoter (fragment): SV40 enhancer and early promoter
   1839..1974    +  rep_origin     SV40 ori: SV40 origin of replication
   2020..2616    +  CDS            PuroR (fragment): puromycin N-acetyltransferase; pac from Streptomyces; confers resistance to puromycin
   2665..2782    +  misc_feature   cPPT/CTS: central polypurine tract and central termination sequence of HIV-1
   2847..2913    +  CDS            small t antigen (fragment): SV40 (simian virus 40) small t antigen
   2920..4098    +  promoter       EF-1α promoter: strong constitutive promoter for human elongation factor EF-1α
   4130..4258    +  CDS            ZNF720 (fragment): ZN720_HUMAN - Experimental evidence at protein level: Swiss-Prot protein existence level 1. From Homo sapiens (Human).
   4250..4834    +  CDS            ZNF415 (fragment): ZN415_HUMAN - Experimental evidence at protein level: Swiss-Prot protein existence level 1. Involved in transcriptional regulation. Transcriptional activity differed among the various isoforms. All isoforms except isoform 3 seem to suppresses the transcriptional activities of AP-1 and p53/TP53. From Homo sapiens (Human).
   5795..5848    +  promoter       U6 promoter (fragment): RNA polymerase III promoter for human U6 snRNA
   5890..6478    +  misc_feature   WPRE: woodchuck hepatitis virus posttranscriptional regulatory element
   6529..6548    +  misc_feature   cPPT/CTS (fragment): central polypurine tract and central termination sequence of HIV-1
   6550..6783    +  LTR            3' LTR (ΔU3): self-inactivating 3' long terminal repeat (LTR) from HIV-1
   6861..6982    +  polyA_signal   SV40 poly(A) signal: SV40 polyadenylation signal
   7022..7157    +  rep_origin     SV40 ori: SV40 origin of replication
   7178..7196    -  promoter       T7 promoter: promoter for bacteriophage T7 RNA polymerase
   7204..7359    +  CDS            lacZα (fragment): LacZα fragment of β-galactosidase; lacZ fragment
   7364..7792    +  rep_origin     f1 ori (sequence partly withheld): f1 bacteriophage origin of replication; arrow indicates direction of (+) strand synthesis
   7845..7949    +  promoter       AmpR promoter: bla
   7950..8810    +  CDS            AmpR: β-lactamase; bla; confers resistance to ampicillin, carbenicillin, and related antibiotics
   8981..9569    +  rep_origin     ori: high-copy-number ColE1/pMB1/pBR322/pUC origin of replication
   9752..9844    +  CDS            lacI (fragment): lac repressor; lacI; The lac repressor binds to the lac operator to inhibit transcription in E. coli. This inhibition can be relieved by adding lactose or isopropyl-β-D-thiogalactopyranoside (IPTG).
   9857..9878    +  protein_bind   CAP binding site: CAP binding activates transcription in the presence of cAMP. E. coli catabolite activator protein
   9893..9923    +  promoter       lac promoter: promoter for the E. coli lac operon
   9931..9947    +  protein_bind   lac operator: The lac repressor binds to the lac operator to inhibit transcription in E. coli. This inhibition can be relieved by adding lactose or isopropyl-β-D-thiogalactopyranoside (IPTG). lac repressor encoded by lacI
   9992..10010   +  promoter       T3 promoter: promoter for bacteriophage T3 RNA polymerase
>Addgene plasmid #141958 | TFORF2183 | addgene full sequence | sequence record 395888 | Addgene NGS Result
TTAATGTAGTCTTATGCAATACTCTTGTAGTCTTGCAACATGGTAACGATGAGTTAGCAACATGCCTTAC
AAGGAGAGAAAAAGCACCGTGCATGCCGATTGGTGGAAGTAAGGTGGTACGATCGTGCCTTATTAGGAAG
GCAACAGACGGGTCTGACATGGATTGGACGAACCACTGAATTGCCGCATTGCAGAGATATTGTATTTAAG
TGCCTAGCTCGATACATAAACGGGTCTCTCTGGTTAGACCAGATCTGAGCCTGGGAGCTCTCTGGCTAAC
TAGGGAACCCACTGCTTAAGCCTCAATAAAGCTTGCCTTGAGTGCTTCAAGTAGTGTGTGCCCGTCTGTT
GTGTGACTCTGGTAACTAGAGATCCCTCAGACCCTTTTAGTCAGTGTGGAAAATCTCTAGCAGTGGCGCC
CGAACAGGGACTTGAAAGCGAAAGGGAAACCAGAGGAGCTCTCTCGACGCAGGACTCGGCTTGCTGAAGC
GCGCACGGCAAGAGGCGAGGGGCGGCGACTGGTGAGTACGCCAAAAATTTTGACTAGCGGAGGCTAGAAG
GAGAGAGATGGGTGCGAGAGCGTCAGTATTAAGCGGGGGAGAATTAGATCGCGATGGGAAAAAATTCGGT
TAAGGCCAGGGGGAAAGAAAAAATATAAATTAAAACATATAGTATGGGCAAGCAGGGAGCTAGAACGATT
CGCAGTTAATCCTGGCCTGTTAGAAACATCAGAAGGCTGTAGACAAATACTGGGACAGCTACAACCATCC
CTTCAGACAGGATCAGAAGAACTTAGATCATTATATAATACAGTAGCAACCCTCTATTGTGTGCATCAAA
GGATAGAGATAAAAGACACCAAGGAAGCTTTAGACAAGATAGAGGAAGAGCAAAACAAAAGTAAGACCAC
CGCACAGCAAGCGGCCGCTGATCTTCAGACCTGGAGGAGGAGATATGAGGGACAATTGGAGAAGTGAATT
ATATAAATATAAAGTAGTAAAAATTGAACCATTAGGAGTAGCACCCACCAAGGCAAAGAGAAGAGTGGTG
CAGAGAGAAAAAAGAGCAGTGGGAATAGGAGCTTTGTTCCTTGGGTTCTTGGGAGCAGCAGGAAGCACTA
TGGGCGCAGCGTCAATGACGCTGACGGTACAGGCCAGACAATTATTGTCTGGTATAGTGCAGCAGCAGAA
CAATTTGCTGAGGGCTATTGAGGCGCAACAGCATCTGTTGCAACTCACAGTCTGGGGCATCAAGCAGCTC
CAGGCAAGAATCCTGGCTGTGGAAAGATACCTAAAGGATCAACAGCTCCTGGGGATTTGGGGTTGCTCTG
GAAAACTCATTTGCACCACTGCTGTGCCTTGGAATGCTAGTTGGAGTAATAAATCTCTGGAACAGATTTG
GAATCACACGACCTGGATGGAGTGGGACAGAGAAATTAACAATTACACAAGCTTAATACACTCCTTAATT
GAAGAATCGCAAAACCAGCAAGAAAAGAATGAACAAGAATTATTGGAATTAGATAAATGGGCAAGTTTGT
GGAATTGGTTTAACATAACAAATTGGCTGTGGTATATAAAATTATTCATAATGATAGTAGGAGGCTTGGT
AGGTTTAAGAATAGTTTTTGCTGTACTTTCTATAGTGAATAGAGTTAGGCAGGGATATTCACCATTATCG
TTTCAGACCCACCTCCCAACCCCGAGGGGACCCATGCATTGCATCTCAATTAGTCAGCAACCAGGTGTGG
AAAGTCCCCAGGCTCCCCAGCAGGCAGAAGTATGCAAAGCATGCGTCTCAATTAGTCAGCAACCATAGTC
CCGCCCCTAACTCCGCCCATCCCGCCCCTAACTCCGCCCAGTTCCGCCCATTCTCCGCCCCATGGCTGAC
TAATTTTTTTTATTTATGCAGAGGCCGAGGCCGCCTCGGCCTCTGAGCTATTCCAGAAGTAGTGAGGAGG
CTTTTTTGGAGGCCTAGGCTTTTGCAAAAAGCTTTCTAGAGGTACCACCGGAGCTTACCATGACCGAGTA
CAAGCCCACGGTGCGCCTCGCCACCCGCGACGACGTCCCCAGGGCCGTACGCACCCTCGCCGCCGCGTTC
GCCGACTACCCCGCCACGCGCCACACCGTCGATCCGGACCGCCACATCGAGCGGGTCACCGAGCTGCAAG
AACTCTTCCTCACGCGCGTCGGGCTCGACATCGGCAAGGTGTGGGTCGCGGACGACGGCGCCGCCGTGGC
GGTCTGGACCACGCCGGAGAGCGTCGAAGCGGGGGCGGTGTTCGCCGAGATCGGCCCGCGCATGGCCGAG
TTGAGCGGTTCCCGGCTGGCCGCGCAGCAACAGATGGAAGGCCTCCTGGCGCCGCACCGGCCCAAGGAGC
CCGCGTGGTTCCTGGCCACCGTCGGCGTCTCGCCCGACCACCAGGGCAAGGGTCTGGGCAGCGCCGTCGT
GCTCCCCGGAGTGGAGGCGGCCGAGCGCGCCGGGGTGCCCGCCTTCCTGGAGACCTCCGCGCCCCGCAAC
CTCCCCTTCTACGAGCGGCTCGGCTTCACCGTCACCGCCGACGTCGAGGTGCCCGAAGGACCGCGCACCT
GGTGCATGACCCGCAAGCCCGGTGCCAGTTAACGAATTCTAGATCTTGAGACAAATGGCAGTATTCATCC
ACAATTTTAAAAGAAAAGGGGGGATTGGGGGGTACAGTGCAGGGGAAAGAATAGTAGACATAATAGCAAC
AGACATACAAACTAAAGAATTACAAAAACAAATTACAAAAATTCAAAATTTTCGGGTTTATTACAGGGAC
AGCAGAGATCCACTTTGGCGCCGGCTCGAGGCCTGCAGGTGCAAAGATGGATAAAGTTTTAAACAGAGAG
GAATCTTTGCAGCTAATGGACCTTCTAGGTCTTGAAAGGAGTGGGAATTGGCTCCGGTGCCCGTCAGTGG
GCAGAGCGCACATCGCCCACAGTCCCCGAGAAGTTGGGGGGAGGGGTCGGCAATTGAACCGGTGCCTAGA
GAAGGTGGCGCGGGGTAAACTGGGAAAGTGATGTCGTGTACTGGCTCCGCCTTTTTCCCGAGGGTGGGGG
AGAACCGTATATAAGTGCAGTAGTCGCCGTGAACGTTCTTTTTCGCAACGGGTTTGCCGCCAGAACACAG
GTAAGTGCCGTGTGTGGTTCCCGCGGGCCTGGCCTCTTTACGGGTTATGGCCCTTGCGTGCCTTGAATTA
CTTCCACCTGGCTGCAGTACGTGATTCTTGATCCCGAGCTTCGGGTTGGAAGTGGGTGGGAGAGTTCGAG
GCCTTGCGCTTAAGGAGCCCCTTCGCCTCGTGCTTGAGTTGAGGCCTGGCCTGGGCGCTGGGGCCGCCGC
GTGCGAATCTGGTGGCACCTTCGCGCCTGTCTCGCTGCTTTCGATAAGTCTCTAGCCATTTAAAATTTTT
GATGACCTGCTGCGACGCTTTTTTTCTGGCAAGATAGTCTTGTAAATGCGGGCCAAGATCTGCACACTGG
TATTTCGGTTTTTGGGGCCGCGGGCGGCGACGGGGCCCGTGCGTCCCAGCGCACATGTTCGGCGAGGCGG
GGCCTGCGAGCGCGGCCACCGAGAATCGGACGGGGGTAGTCTCAAGCTGGCCGGCCTGCTCTGGTGCCTG
GCCTCGCGCCGCCGTGTATCGCCCCGCCCTGGGCGGCAAGGCTGGCCCGGTCGGCACCAGTTGCGTGAGC
GGAAAGATGGCCGCTTCCCGGCCCTGCTGCAGGGAGCTCAAAATGGAGGACGCGGCGCTCGGGAGAGCGG
GCGGGTGAGTCACCCACACAAAGGAAAAGGGCCTTTCCGTCCTCAGCCGTCGCTTCATGTGACTCCACGG
AGTACCGGGCGCCGTCCAGGCACCTCGATTAGTTCTCGAGCTTTTGGAGTACGTCGTCTTTAGGTTGGGG
GGAGGGGTTTTATGCGATGGAGTTTCCCCACACTGAGTGGGTGGAGACTGAAGTTAGGCCAGCTTGGCAC
TTGATGTAATTCTCCTTGGAATTTGCCCTTTTTGAGTTTGGATCTTGGTTCATTCTCAAGCCTCAGACAG
TGGTTCAAAGTTTTTTTCTTCCATTTCAGGTGTCGTGAGGCTAGCACCGCCACCATGGCTTTTACTCAGT
TGACATTCAGGGACGTGGCCATCGAATTCTCTCAAGATGAGTGGAAATGCCTGAACTCTACACAGAGGAC
TTTATACAGGGATGTGATGTTGGAGAACTACAGGAACCTGGTCTCCCTGGATCTGTCTCGTAACTGTGTA
ATCAAGGAACTAGCACCACAACAGGAAGGTAACCCAGGAGAAGTATTCCACACAGTGACATTGGAACAAC
ATGAAAAACATGACATTGAAGAGTTTTGCTTCAGGGAAATCAAGAAAAAAATACACGACTTTGACTGTCA
GTGGAGAGATGATGAAAGAAATTGCAACAAAGTGACTACGGCCCCAAAAGAAAATCTTACTTGTAGGAGA
GACCAACGCGATAGAAGAGGTATAGGAAACAAGTCTATTAAACATCAGCTTGGATTAAGCTTTCTACCAC
ATCCCCATGAACTGCAGCAGTTTCAAGCTGAAGGGAAAATTTATGAATGTAACCATGTTGAGAAGTCTGT
CAACCATGGTTCCTCAGTTTCACCACCCCAAATAATTTCTTCTACCATCAAAACCCATGTTTCTAATAAA
TATGGGACTGATTTCATCTGTTCTTCATTACTCACACAAGAACAGAAATCATGCATTAGGGAAAAACCTT
ACAGATATATTGAGTGCGACAAAGCCTTGAATCATGGCTCACACATGACTGTACGTCAGGTAAGTCATTC
TGGAGAGAAAGGATATAAATGTGATCTGTGTGGCAAGGTCTTTAGTCAAAAATCAAACCTTGCGCGTCAT
TGGAGAGTTCATACTGGAGAGAAACCATACAAATGTAATGAATGTGACAGAAGTTTCAGTCGCAACTCAT
GCCTTGCACTACATCGGAGAGTTCACACTGGAGAGAAACCTTACAAATGTTATGAGTGTGACAAGGTCTT
CAGTCGAAATTCATGCCTTGCACTACATCAGAAAACTCATATTGGAGAGAAACCTTACACATGTAAAGAG
TGTGGCAAAGCCTTTAGTGTGAGGTCAACACTTACCAACCATCAGGTAATTCATAGTGGCAAGAAACCTT
ACAAATGCAATGAATGTGGCAAGGTGTTCAGTCAGACTTCAAGCCTTGCAACTCATCAGAGAATTCACAC
TGGGGAGAAACCATACAAGTGTAATGAATGTGGTAAAGTCTTCAGTCAGACTTCAAGCCTTGCAAGGCAT
TGGAGAATTCATACTGGAGAGAAACCTTACAAATGCAATGAATGTGGTAAGGTTTTCAGTTACAATTCAC
ACCTTGCGAGTCATCGGAGAGTTCATACTGGAGAGAAACCTTACAAGTGTAATGAGTGTGGGAAAGCCTT
TAGTGTGCATTCGAACTTAACTACCCATCAGGTCATCCATACTGGAGAGAAGCCTTACAAATGTAATCAA
TGTGGCAAAGGCTTCAGTGTGCATTCAAGCCTAACTACCCATCAGGTCATCCATACTGGAGAAAAACCTT
ACAAATGTAATGAGTGTGGCAAATCCTTTAGTGTGCGCCCAAACCTCACTAGACATCAGATAATCCATAC
TGGAAAGAAACCTTACAAATGTAGTGATTGTGGGAAGTCCTTTAGTGTGCGCCCAAACCTCTTCAGACAT
CAAATTATCCATACTAAGGAGAAACCTTATAAAAGAAATTAGTAATGAACTAGTCCGTAACTTGAAAGTA
TTTCGATTTCTTGGCTTTATATATCTTGTGGAAAGGACGAAACTTGTGCTGATTACGGATGTCTACGCGT
TAAGTCGACAATCAACCTCTGGATTACAAAATTTGTGAAAGATTGACTGGTATTCTTAACTATGTTGCTC
CTTTTACGCTATGTGGATACGCTGCTTTAATGCCTTTGTATCATGCTATTGCTTCCCGTATGGCTTTCAT
TTTCTCCTCCTTGTATAAATCCTGGTTGCTGTCTCTTTATGAGGAGTTGTGGCCCGTTGTCAGGCAACGT
GGCGTGGTGTGCACTGTGTTTGCTGACGCAACCCCCACTGGTTGGGGCATTGCCACCACCTGTCAGCTCC
TTTCCGGGACTTTCGCTTTCCCCCTCCCTATTGCCACGGCGGAACTCATCGCCGCCTGCCTTGCCCGCTG
CTGGACAGGGGCTCGGCTGTTGGGCACTGACAATTCCGTGGTGTTGTCGGGGAAATCATCGTCCTTTCCT
TGGCTGCTCGCCTGTGTTGCCACCTGGATTCTGCGCGGGACGTCCTTCTGCTACGTCCCTTCGGCCCTCA
ATCCAGCGGACCTTCCTTCCCGCGGCCTGCTGCCGGCTCTGCGGCCTCTTCCGCGTCTTCGCCTTCGCCC
TCAGACGAGTCGGATCTCCCTTTGGGCCGCCTCCCCGCGTCGACTTTAAGACCAATGACTTACAAGGCAG
CTGTAGATCTTAGCCACTTTTTAAAAGAAAAGGGGGGACTGGAAGGGCTAATTCACTCCCAACGAAGACA
AGATCTGCTTTTTGCTTGTACTGGGTCTCTCTGGTTAGACCAGATCTGAGCCTGGGAGCTCTCTGGCTAA
CTAGGGAACCCACTGCTTAAGCCTCAATAAAGCTTGCCTTGAGTGCTTCAAGTAGTGTGTGCCCGTCTGT
TGTGTGACTCTGGTAACTAGAGATCCCTCAGACCCTTTTAGTCAGTGTGGAAAATCTCTAGCAGTACGTA
TAGTAGTTCATGTCATCTTATTATTCAGTATTTATAACTTGCAAAGAAATGAATATCAGAGAGTGAGAGG
AACTTGTTTATTGCAGCTTATAATGGTTACAAATAAAGCAATAGCATCACAAATTTCACAAATAAAGCAT
TTTTTTCACTGCATTCTAGTTGTGGTTTGTCCAAACTCATCAATGTATCTTATCATGTCTGGCTCTAGCT
ATCCCGCCCCTAACTCCGCCCATCCCGCCCCTAACTCCGCCCAGTTCCGCCCATTCTCCGCCCCATGGCT
GACTAATTTTTTTTATTTATGCAGAGGCCGAGGCCGCCTCGGCCTCTGAGCTATTCCAGAAGTAGTGAGG
AGGCTTTTTTGGAGGCCTAGGGACGTACCCAATTCGCCCTATAGTGAGTCGTATTACGCGCGCTCACTGG
CCGTCGTTTTACAACGTCGTGACTGGGAAAACCCTGGCGTTACCCAACTTAATCGCCTTGCAGCACATCC
CCCTTTCGCCAGCTGGCGTAATAGCGAAGAGGCCCGCACCGATCGCCCTTCCCAACAGTTGCGCAGCCTG
AATGGCGAATGGG
[124 nt withheld, positions 7364-7487]
C
[91 nt withheld, positions 7489-7579]
A
[49 nt withheld, positions 7581-7629]
CCTTTGACGTTGGAGTCCACGTTCTTT
[37 nt withheld, positions 7657-7693]
ACCCTATCTCGGTCTATTCTTTTGATTTATAAGGGATTTTGCCGATTTCGGCCTATTGGTTAAAAAATGA
GCTGATTTAACAAAAATTTAACGCGAATTTTAACAAAATATTAACGCTTACAATTTAGGTGGCACTTTTC
GGGGAAATGTGCGCGGAACCCCTATTTGTTTATTTTTCTAAATACATTCAAATATGTATCCGCTCATGAG
ACAATAACCCTGATAAATGCTTCAATAATATTGAAAAAGGAAGAGTATGAGTATTCAACATTTCCGTGTC
GCCCTTATTCCCTTTTTTGCGGCATTTTGCCTTCCTGTTTTTGCTCACCCAGAAACGCTGGTGAAAGTAA
AAGATGCTGAAGATCAGTTGGGTGCACGAGTGGGTTACATCGAACTGGATCTCAACAGCGGTAAGATCCT
TGAGAGTTTTCGCCCCGAAGAACGTTTTCCAATGATGAGCACTTTTAAAGTTCTGCTATGTGGCGCGGTA
TTATCCCGTATTGACGCCGGGCAAGAGCAACTCGGTCGCCGCATACACTATTCTCAGAATGACTTGGTTG
AGTACTCACCAGTCACAGAAAAGCATCTTACGGATGGCATGACAGTAAGAGAATTATGCAGTGCTGCCAT
AACCATGAGTGATAACACTGCGGCCAACTTACTTCTGACAACGATCGGAGGACCGAAGGAGCTAACCGCT
TTTTTGCACAACATGGGGGATCATGTAACTCGCCTTGATCGTTGGGAACCGGAGCTGAATGAAGCCATAC
CAAACGACGAGCGTGACACCACGATGCCTGTAGCAATGGCAACAACGTTGCGCAAACTATTAACTGGCGA
ACTACTTACTCTAGCTTCCCGGCAACAATTAATAGACTGGATGGAGGCGGATAAAGTTGCAGGACCACTT
CTGCGCTCGGCCCTTCCGGCTGGCTGGTTTATTGCTGATAAATCTGGAGCCGGTGAGCGTGGGTCTCGCG
GTATCATTGCAGCACTGGGGCCAGATGGTAAGCCCTCCCGTATCGTAGTTATCTACACGACGGGGAGTCA
GGCAACTATGGATGAACGAAATAGACAGATCGCTGAGATAGGTGCCTCACTGATTAAGCATTGGTAACTG
TCAGACCAAGTTTACTCATATATACTTTAGATTGATTTAAAACTTCATTTTTAATTTAAAAGGATCTAGG
TGAAGATCCTTTTTGATAATCTCATGACCAAAATCCCTTAACGTGAGTTTTCGTTCCACTGAGCGTCAGA
CCCCGTAGAAAAGATCAAAGGATCTTCTTGAGATCCTTTTTTTCTGCGCGTAATCTGCTGCTTGCAAACA
AAAAAACCACCGCTACCAGCGGTGGTTTGTTTGCCGGATCAAGAGCTACCAACTCTTTTTCCGAAGGTAA
CTGGCTTCAGCAGAGCGCAGATACCAAATACTGTTCTTCTAGTGTAGCCGTAGTTAGGCCACCACTTCAA
GAACTCTGTAGCACCGCCTACATACCTCGCTCTGCTAATCCTGTTACCAGTGGCTGCTGCCAGTGGCGAT
AAGTCGTGTCTTACCGGGTTGGACTCAAGACGATAGTTACCGGATAAGGCGCAGCGGTCGGGCTGAACGG
GGGGTTCGTGCACACAGCCCAGCTTGGAGCGAACGACCTACACCGAACTGAGATACCTACAGCGTGAGCT
ATGAGAAAGCGCCACGCTTCCCGAAGGGAGAAAGGCGGACAGGTATCCGGTAAGCGGCAGGGTCGGAACA
GGAGAGCGCACGAGGGAGCTTCCAGGGGGAAACGCCTGGTATCTTTATAGTCCTGTCGGGTTTCGCCACC
TCTGACTTGAGCGTCGATTTTTGTGATGCTCGTCAGGGGGGCGGAGCCTATGGAAAAACGCCAGCAACGC
GGCCTTTTTACGGTTCCTGGCCTTTTGCTGGCCTTTTGCTCACATGTTCTTTCCTGCGTTATCCCCTGAT
TCTGTGGATAACCGTATTACCGCCTTTGAGTGAGCTGATACCGCTCGCCGCAGCCGAACGACCGAGCGCA
GCGAGTCAGTGAGCGAGGAAGCGGAAGAGCGCCCAATACGCAAACCGCCTCTCCCCGCGCGTTGGCCGAT
TCATTAATGCAGCTGGCACGACAGGTTTCCCGACTGGAAAGCGGGCAGTGAGCGCAACGCAATTAATGTG
AGTTAGCTCACTCATTAGGCACCCCAGGCTTTACACTTTATGCTTCCGGCTCGTATGTTGTGTGGAATTG
TGAGCGGATAACAATTTCACACAGGAAACAGCTATGACCATGATTACGCCAAGCGCGCAATTAACCCTCA
CTAAAGGGAACAAAAGCTGGAGCTGCAAGC
