>Addgene plasmid #141958 | TFORF2183 | depositor partial sequence | sequence record 278011 | Insert
ACCGCCACCATGGCTTTTACTCAGTTGACATTCAGGGACGTGGCCATCGAATTCTCTCAAGATGAGTGGA
AATGCCTGAACTCTACACAGAGGACTTTATACAGGGATGTGATGTTGGAGAACTACAGGAACCTGGTCTC
CCTGGATCTGTCTCGTAACTGTGTAATCAAGGAACTAGCACCACAACAGGAAGGTAACCCAGGAGAAGTA
TTCCACACAGTGACATTGGAACAACATGAAAAACATGACATTGAAGAGTTTTGCTTCAGGGAAATCAAGA
AAAAAATACACGACTTTGACTGTCAGTGGAGAGATGATGAAAGAAATTGCAACAAAGTGACTACGGCCCC
AAAAGAAAATCTTACTTGTAGGAGAGACCAACGCGATAGAAGAGGTATAGGAAACAAGTCTATTAAACAT
CAGCTTGGATTAAGCTTTCTACCACATCCCCATGAACTGCAGCAGTTTCAAGCTGAAGGGAAAATTTATG
AATGTAACCATGTTGAGAAGTCTGTCAACCATGGTTCCTCAGTTTCACCACCCCAAATAATTTCTTCTAC
CATCAAAACCCATGTTTCTAATAAATATGGGACTGATTTCATCTGTTCTTCATTACTCACACAAGAACAG
AAATCATGCATTAGGGAAAAACCTTACAGATATATTGAGTGCGACAAAGCCTTGAATCATGGCTCACACA
TGACTGTACGTCAGGTAAGTCATTCTGGAGAGAAAGGATATAAATGTGATCTGTGTGGCAAGGTCTTTAG
TCAAAAATCAAACCTTGCGCGTCATTGGAGAGTTCATACTGGAGAGAAACCATACAAATGTAATGAATGT
GACAGAAGTTTCAGTCGCAACTCATGCCTTGCACTACATCGGAGAGTTCACACTGGAGAGAAACCTTACA
AATGTTATGAGTGTGACAAGGTCTTCAGTCGAAATTCATGCCTTGCACTACATCAGAAAACTCATATTGG
AGAGAAACCTTACACATGTAAAGAGTGTGGCAAAGCCTTTAGTGTGAGGTCAACACTTACCAACCATCAG
GTAATTCATAGTGGCAAGAAACCTTACAAATGCAATGAATGTGGCAAGGTGTTCAGTCAGACTTCAAGCC
TTGCAACTCATCAGAGAATTCACACTGGGGAGAAACCATACAAGTGTAATGAATGTGGTAAAGTCTTCAG
TCAGACTTCAAGCCTTGCAAGGCATTGGAGAATTCATACTGGAGAGAAACCTTACAAATGCAATGAATGT
GGTAAGGTTTTCAGTTACAATTCACACCTTGCGAGTCATCGGAGAGTTCATACTGGAGAGAAACCTTACA
AGTGTAATGAGTGTGGGAAAGCCTTTAGTGTGCATTCGAACTTAACTACCCATCAGGTCATCCATACTGG
AGAGAAGCCTTACAAATGTAATCAATGTGGCAAAGGCTTCAGTGTGCATTCAAGCCTAACTACCCATCAG
GTCATCCATACTGGAGAAAAACCTTACAAATGTAATGAGTGTGGCAAATCCTTTAGTGTGCGCCCAAACC
TCACTAGACATCAGATAATCCATACTGGAAAGAAACCTTACAAATGTAGTGATTGTGGGAAGTCCTTTAG
TGTGCGCCCAAACCTCTTCAGACATCAAATTATCCATACTAAGGAGAAACCTTATAAAAGAAATTAGTAA
TGAACTAGTCCGTAACTTGAAAGTATTTCGATTTCTTGGCTTTATATATCTTGTGGAAAGGACGAAACTT
GTGCTGATTACGGATGTCT
