>Addgene plasmid #141958 | TFORF2183 | depositor partial sequence | sequence record 278012 | Barcode
AACTTGTGCTGATTACGGATGTCT
